Addgene plasmid #191018: pEY12
Purpose: Fluorescent reporter driving panneuronal nuclear GCaMP6s expression (refer to NeuroPAL paper for expression)
Depositing lab: Oliver Hobert & Eviatar Yemini. Depositing organization: Columbia University. Publication: NeuroPAL: A Multicolor Atlas for Whole-Brain Neuronal Identification in C. elegans. Yemini E, Lin A, Nejatbakhsh A, Varol E, Sun R, Mena GE, Samuel ADT, Paninski L, Venkatachalam V, Hobert O. Cell. 2021 Jan 7;184(1):272-288.e11. doi: 10.1016/j.cell.2020.12.012. Epub 2020 Dec 29. PubMed 33378642.
Backbone
  Vector backbone: pPD95.62
  Vector type: Worm Expression
Growth in bacteria
  Bacterial resistance: Ampicillin, 100 μg/mL
  Growth temperature: 37°C
  Growth strain: DH5alpha
  Copy number: Unknown
Gene/Insert
  Gene/Insert name: rab-3
  Species: C. elegans (nematode)
  Mutation: None
  Entrez Gene: rab-3 (a.k.a. CELE_C18A3.6)
  Cloning method: Gibson Cloning
Terms and licenses: Academic/Nonprofit Terms; Industry Terms: Not Available to Industry
How to cite: pEY12 was a gift from Oliver Hobert & Eviatar Yemini (Addgene plasmid # 191018 ; http://n2t.net/addgene:191018 ; RRID:Addgene_191018)
