[The description below was written by a language model from this plasmid's Addgene catalogue record and pLannotate feature annotations shown in this document.]
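Description:
pEY12 is a C. elegans expression plasmid built on the pPD95.62 backbone and assembled by Gibson cloning. It serves as a fluorescent reporter that drives panneuronal, nuclear-localized expression of the genetically encoded calcium indicator GCaMP6s. It is propagated in E. coli through a high-copy ColE1/pUC-type origin and selected with ampicillin via the bla (AmpR) gene and its promoter. The sequenced record is about 9.6 kb. It also carries typical cloning-vector remnants with no role in the worm: fragments of the pUC multiple cloning site, rop, bom and lacI, plus the CAP binding site, lac promoter and lac operator.

The catalogue lists the insert as rab-3 from C. elegans. Given the stated purpose, this most plausibly refers to rab-3 regulatory sequence used as the panneuronal driver, although the record does not say so explicitly. A roughly 4.5 kb unannotated stretch lies between the MCS fragment and the sensor coding sequence, which would be consistent with such a promoter region. The automated annotation labels the 1.5 kb reporter ORF as GCaMP2, which probably reflects a closest-match call within the GCaMP family, since the depositor describes it as GCaMP6s. No nuclear localization signal is annotated, so the basis of nuclear targeting is not shown in the feature table. A short aex-5 fragment downstream of the reporter may be a match to worm genomic sequence in the backbone's 3' region, but the record does not identify a 3' UTR.

The plasmid comes from the NeuroPAL work on whole-brain neuronal identification. In that setting, a nuclear panneuronal calcium sensor allows activity to be recorded from individually segmentable neurons, and the record refers users to that paper for expression details.
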