Features (pLannotate 1.2.2; 12 found; start..end, strand, type, name):
    152..169     -  misc_feature   MCS (fragment): pUC18/19 multiple cloning site
   4747..6246    +  CDS            GCaMP2: GCaMP2 is a basic (constitutively fluorescent) green fluorescent protein published in 2006, derived from Aequorea victoria.
   6866..7018    +  CDS            aex-5 (fragment): AEX5_CAEEL - Also known as kpc-3 From Caenorhabditis elegans.
   7146..7181    +  CDS            rop (fragment): Rop protein, which maintains plasmids at low copy number; rop
   7283..7382    +  misc_feature   bom (fragment): basis of mobility region from pBR322
   7480..7584    +  promoter       AmpR promoter: bla
   7585..8445    +  CDS            AmpR: β-lactamase; bla; confers resistance to ampicillin, carbenicillin, and related antibiotics
   8616..9204    +  rep_origin     ori: high-copy-number ColE1/pMB1/pBR322/pUC origin of replication
   9387..9479    +  CDS            lacI (fragment): lac repressor; lacI; The lac repressor binds to the lac operator to inhibit transcription in E. coli. This inhibition can be relieved by adding lactose or isopropyl-β-D-thiogalactopyranoside (IPTG).
   9492..9513    +  protein_bind   CAP binding site: CAP binding activates transcription in the presence of cAMP. E. coli catabolite activator protein
   9528..9558    +  promoter       lac promoter: promoter for the E. coli lac operon
   9566..9582    +  protein_bind   lac operator: The lac repressor binds to the lac operator to inhibit transcription in E. coli. This inhibition can be relieved by adding lactose or isopropyl-β-D-thiogalactopyranoside (IPTG). lac repressor encoded by lacI
>Addgene plasmid #191018 | pEY12 | addgene full sequence | sequence record 376268 | Addgene NGS Result
TCACACAGGAAACAGCTATGACCATGATTACGCCAAGCTGTAAGTTTAAACATGATCTTACTAACTAACT
ATTCTCATTTAAATTTTCAGAGCTTAAAAATGGCTGAAATCACTCACAACGATGGATACGCTAACAACTT
GGAAATGAAATAAGCTTGCATGCCTGCAGCGAGTTTTGACTGGCTTTCAAAAACTGAGTGATTACTAATT
ATTTTTGAAAAAATTAACAGTTGTGATATGATATTTAGACATTTTTGCAATATATAATTTGTTTGAAAAA
AAAACATTTTTTAATGGTCTTCGAAGCTATAATAGTTTTTCGTAAAATTTTAAATAAAACAGCTGACAGA
TATCCACATTCAATAATTGAAAGTATGCAGTTCTCTTTTTTTTTGTCAAATAGAAAAAAAGTAACAGATG
GTCAGATATAATCTAGGTTAATCTGACTCTGGTCATCGATGAACTCATTTTCATCATAATCATTCTTCTT
TCAAATGGTCTGTTCGGAATTCGAATATTCAATAAATGGATATCTTATTAGATGCTCCGGATTTATTCCA
CCAAACTTCCAAGACGTAAGTTCAATTTAAACAAAATTACTATAGCTTGAAAAAATGAGAAAAAACGAGC
AGATAAAAAAATAACAGAAAAAATCCATAAAAATGACGAGGGTTCCGTGCGAAAATCGTCATTGTTTTTG
GCTTGCATCACACTTTTCCGCGAGTCAGCCACACTGTTTTATCGATTATTATTTTTCTGATTTCAGAAAC
CGGAAACTTACAACTGAGATGCTTTCATTTTGATTTTTTTAAATTTAGTTTTGATTTCAGCGATTTGTTT
GAATATAATTATGCATGAGTTGGCTTTTGCATTTTTAGATAAATAAGTTCACATGCTCGGACAAATTGTG
TGGTTTAATCTGTGAAAGTTTTGAATCTTCTGTTTGAAAAAAAAAACATTTTTAATTTGTATATACGAGT
GAATTGGTTAGGCCCTGGTTACGTTTTCCAGCGAATTCATTCAAATTTCTTATTTTTTCTATTTTTTCAA
TTAAATAATTTAGTTCTCTATCACATGTGTATGATCAAAATTTCATTCCTAATCGTAAGCAAATTTAGGC
TCATCCGTAGTATAATTTTGTTATGAAGGGCTTCACAGTAAAAGCTCAAACTCCAACATTTAGCAACTAG
CAACCAACAAAAAACCAAAGAAATGTCAGTTTTGAAAAGTCGTTATTTCTTTGTCTTCTCACAATTCACA
CATCATCTTCTCGTTTTCCTCCGTTTTTTTGTCGTGCTTCCTTCTTTTCTTTACACATTTTTCTAACCTT
TTTTTAAGTCTATCCTCTCCTAATCCTTTGTACTCTCTAATCAGTTTTGCTGGTTGTGCTGCACAATTTT
TATCAGATTTATGCGCGAAACAAAAGCCTCTCGCGGAGAGCTCCGCCAAATCCGGTCTTCTTTTTTCCTT
GCCTATCGGATTTCACAAACATTCAGTTTGTCACTTGACGATGTGTTGGAGGCATTACTACTAGGAAGTG
TTATTCATATTTTTTATTCGTTTCTTTTTGGTGACTAAACGAAATATTCCGAACGTTTTCCTGATTTCGG
GCGGCGGAAACGAAGAAGACCAAGTGAGTTCTTTGAAAATCTTTATTAGAGTTATTTGCGACAATTTGCC
ACTTTTTTTTTAATGTTTAATGAATCTGTAACGAAATTAATACCAAGGGTGTCCAACAGAACTATCTGAG
CGGTTATTTAATTTTTAGATAGTATATTTCTTCCGATCGTAACATACATATTTTCAAGCATAGTACTGTG
ATTTAAGTTACAGTTTTCCAATCAGTCTTGATTTTAATAAAAACTTTTCAACTGCAAAAATGCCTCTGAA
GTATTTTTCTATATTTTTATAGTTGAATAATTTTTTGATTGGCACAAAGACCGCCGAGATATGAGCCGTT
AAAGTAAAGCTGCATGGATTCAATATGGTTTGTATTTGATTGGAGTCACTTACATGGAAATATTTGTATT
TAAATCTCATATTTTAAAACAAGACAAACACCAAATTAAATTTTTATTAATCTGAACATTTTTCAATCGA
TTTGGTAAACAAATTATTAGATGTTTCCCTCAAAAATTGTAACAATTCCTAAATTGTGGCACTTATAATA
ACATCGTCCTGAATTCTCAAAAAAAACCGAATGCTAAGAGAGATTTCGTTTAACTGGGACCTGTAACTGA
ATTTTCAAATATTGGCAGTTTTTGATAAACTGGGAGGGAAATCAAAAACCAAAACTACAGTACCCCTCGT
GTTATAATAAATTGTCATTCACTCCTTTTTTGTTCCCAACATTTGCTCCCATCTCCTGACGAGAAAGAAC
AATTTTATGAGCACGGGAACCCGTGGGCGTCCATCCGTTCCTCCTGTGCAATTTCAGCCCCCTTCCTCTA
CATTCTCTGTGTTCCCGTTTTTATCGTTTTATGGGTATCGGGAACGGACAGATCGCTTCCATTTGCTTCT
ATTCCGTCCTCACAAGACGTCCCACTAACTGATTTTCTTCTGATTTCTTTTCACTGAAAATGGGAAAGAA
AGAAAAAGACGATGAATCGACGACTTCTTCTCAGGAGAAGGTGAAGAAGAAGGATAAGGAGAAAGTTCAT
CTAAGGCTGAAAGATAAAGTAAAAAAACTTAGAAAATCTAAGTCGATTGCAGTATCTTCTCCAGCTGATT
ATATGACTTGTCAGTGTGAACCATGCAAAAAAGTAGCTCTCGAGGTAATAATTTTTAAACTCAATACGTA
GTTAAGTTTGAACTCCTTTTAATTTACTTATCATCTAATTTACCGTCACAATAGTACTTCCATTAGCAAT
TATTTTAAAATTACATGCATAGCTTCAATGTTCGTTTTTTTGCGTTCTCATATCGTATGTTGTCTGCCTC
TCGAATACTGACTGTCCGACTAGAATGTCCCGGTAGGATTACTGTACGGTCACTGGGAATAAACTGTTTC
TGAAATCAATCTGAAATTCCGTAGATCTTCTTGGTTCAATTTCTTATTCCTCAATCTTTGGACAACGTCA
CCTTCAGAGTCGTCGTTGAGTATCCCATCATTAACTAGTCAATCTTTCTCTCTTTTTCATTTCCCCCAAC
TTTTCTGCATATTTTTTGACGACGACGACCTCGACGGCAACGAGAATACATTTATCTATTTTTTAGTATA
GCATATATACATTTTCTACTTTTCTCTAACCCATTTCAGACGTATAGATTTTGGTTTTCGAATGCAACTT
TGAGATTTTTCAAAGATCTTCAGATGGGAGCAGTGGACTGTCTATTTGATATTCTTAAAATGTACTCTAT
AAAAGATGAAACTGTAATGACCAATTCCCTACATAAATATTTTTAACTAATTGGTCGGATATTTGGGGAT
CAGAGAAGTACTTGTTTTTGCGATATTAATAATGATATATTTTTCTAGTAAAAAAATGTTAAGCGATTTG
TGAATAATTAAGTTGGCTTGAAAAAGATTTTTTGATAGCTATGTATTTTGTTAATTTAAATCAGATTTTA
AAACTTTATTATTGACTATTTATATATATTATATATTATATATTTTCATGGTTTAATCAAAATCTATTAA
ATTATTTCTAAGATCTCTAAATATCGAATTCTCTAAAAAGCTTCATCAACAAAAGCATTTCAATTATCTA
ACACAATGAGAATAATTCAAGAACTGAAATAGAAAGAAATCTAGAAAAAAAAGAGAGTGAGGTGCCCTAT
TAAATCGGTGCTCTCCTCTCTAACAGAAGCGCCTACACGCACCCAAGAGAGCTCTTTTTCTTTCTTTTTT
CGGAGCACACATACACGCATACACTCCTCAGAAGTGTATAGAGAAAATGGGAGAAGAAGCGAAAGAAGAC
GAAGAAGCGGTTGTGATGTATGCATCGGGCGTTTCTATCCCTCTCCGTGAGCAACGAGCTAGTCAACCCA
TCGATCCATTTTTGTGAGCACACACAGAGAGAGACTCAAACACACTCACAGCTTCACACTGAGCTCCAAG
AGCTCTGTAGAGAGAAGCCAGAGTATGCTTTCCTCGATTTTCCTAACGTCTTCTTCTTCTGCTTTTTTCT
TTTTCCCAACGAGTTGTAGTCCACTAACTTCAATTTTTCCTCCAGAGAAAGAGTTTTAGAGAGACAGCTG
ATAAATACACTAGAGAAATAAAAAGAATGATAAAAATTTGCTATTTTAATCAGTTCCCTCTCGTTTCTCT
AAGTTTTGTTGTTGGGTTGGGAAATTAAAATTGGAAAATGGAAATAACGTTTTTTTCTGTCTAATCTTGA
ATTCTCCAGACATTTCTTATTTCCTTTTTTGTTGCAAGTTTTTCTTCCTTCTCTAATTTTTAATCAAAGA
TATCTCGCTATGAACTTTGAATTTTTGATATTTTGATTCTATAAATACATAAAGTAATCTAAATGCTCTT
TTAAAATAAATCTACAGTAGCCCTATTTTCAGCCCGGGATTGGCCAAAGGACCCAAAGGTATGTTTCGAA
TGATACTAACATAACATAGAACATTTTCAGGAGGACCCTTGGAGGGTACCGGTCAGAAAAAATGACTGCT
CCAAAAAAAAAACGCAAAGTTCCATCATCCGAAAAGATGACCGCCCCAAAGAAGAAGCGCAAGGTCCCTG
TCGCCGAGAAGACTGCCCCGAAGAAAAAGCGCAAGGTCCCATCTGCCGCCGCTATGGGATCCCACCACCA
CCATCATCACGGAATGGCCTCCATGACTGGAGGACAACAAATGGGACGCGACCTCTACGACGACGACGAC
AAGGACCTCGCCACAATGGTCGACTCCTCCCGTCGCAAATGGAATAAGACCGGACACGCCGTCCGTGCCA
TCGGTCGTCTCTCCTCCCTCGAGAACGTCTACATCAAGGCCGACAAGCAAAAGAACGGAATCAAGGTAAG
TTTAAACATATACATACTAACTAACCCTGATTATTTAAATTTTCAGGCCAACTTCCACATCCGTCACAAC
ATCGAGGACGGAGGAGTCCAACTCGCCTACCACTACCAACAAAACACCCCAATCGGAGACGGACCAGTCC
TCCTCCCAGACAACCACTACCTCTCCGTCCAATCCAAGCTCTCAAAGGACCCAAACGAGAAACGCGATCA
CATGGTCCTTCTTGAATTTGTCACTGCCGCCGGCATTACACTGGGAATGGATGAACTCTATAAGGGAGGA
ACCGGAGGATCCATGGTCTCCAAAGGAGAGGAGCTCTTCACCGGAGTCGTCCCAATCCTCGTCGAGCTCG
ACGGAGACGTCAACGGTCACAAGTTCTCCGTCTCCGGAGAGGGAGAGGGAGACGCCACCTACGGAAAGCT
CACCCTCAAGTTCATCTGCACCACTGGAAAGCTCCCAGTCCCATGGCCAACCCTCGTCACCACCCTCACC
TACGGAGTCCAATGCTTCTCCCGTTACCCAGGTAAGTTTAAAGAGATCGATACTAACAAACCATACATAT
TTAAATTTTCAGACCACATGAAGCAACACGACTTCTTCAAGTCCGCCATGCCAGAGGGATACATCCAAGA
GCGTACCATCTTCTTCAAGGACGACGGAAACTACAAGACCCGTGCCGAGGTCAAATTCGAGGGAGACACC
CTCGTCAACCGCATCGAGCTCAAGGGAATCGACTTCAAGGAGGACGGAAACATCCTCGGACACAAGCTCG
AATACAACCTCCCAGACCAACTCACCGAGGAGCAAATCGCTGAATTCAAAGAGGCCTTCTCACTTTTTGA
CAAGGACGGAGACGGAACCATCACCACTAAGGTAAGTTTAAAGAAGATTTTACTAACTAACTAATCTGAT
TTAAATTTTCAGGAGCTCGGAACCGTCATGCGTTCCCTCGGACAAAACCCAACCGAGGCCGAGCTCCAAG
ACATGATCAACGAGGTCGACGCCGACGGAGACGGAACCATCGACTTCCCAGAGTTCCTCACCATGATGGC
CCGCAAGATGAAGTACCGCGACACTGAAGAGGAGATTCGCGAAGCCTTCGGAGTCTTCGACAAGGACGGA
AACGGATACATCTCCGCCGCCGAGCTCCGTCACGTCATGACCAACCTCGGAGAGAAGCTCACCGACGAGG
AGGTCGACGAGATGATCCGCGAGGCCGACATCGACGGAGACGGACAAGTCAACTACGAGGAATTCGTCCA
AATGATGACCGCCAAGGCCTAGGATACCGGAATTCCAACTGAGCGCCGGTCGCTACCATTACCAACTTGT
CTGGTGTCAAAAATAATAGGGGCCGCTGTCATCAGAGTAAGTTTAAACTGAGTTCTACTAACTAACGAGT
AATATTTAAATTTTCAGCATCTCGCGCCCGTGCCTCTGACTTCTAAGTCCAATTACTCTTCAACATCCCT
ACATGCTCTTTCTCCCTGTGCTCCCACCCCCTATTTTTGTTATTATCAAAAAACTTCTCTTAATTTCTTT
GTTTTTTAGCTTCTTTTAAGTCACCTCTAACAATGAAATTGTGTAGATTCAAAAATAGAATTAATTCGTA
ATAAAAAGTCGAAAAAAATTGTGCTCCCTCCCCCCATTAATAATAATTCTATCCCAAAATCTACACAATG
TTCTGTGTACACTTCTTATGTTTTTTACTTCTGATAAATTTTTTTGAAACATCATAGAAAAAACCGCACA
CAAAATACCTTATCATATGTTACGTTTCAGTTTATGACCGCAATTTTTATTTCTTCGCACGTCTGGGCCT
CTCATGACGTCAAATCATGCTCATCGTGAAAAAGTTTTGGAGTATTTTTGGAATTTTTCAATCAAGTGAA
AGTTTATGAAATTAATTTTCCTGCTTTTGCTTTTTGGGGTTTCCCCTATTGTTTGTCAAGATTTCGAGGA
CGGCGTTTTTCTTGCTAAAATCACAAGTATTGATGAGCACGATGCAAGAAAGATCGGAAGAAGGTTTGGG
TTTGAGGCTCAGTGGAAGGTGAGTAGAAGTTGATAATTTGAAAGTGGAGTAGTGTCTATGGGGTTTTTGC
CTTAAATGACAGAATACATTCCCAATATACCAAACATAACTGTTTCCTACTAGTCGGCCGTACGGGCCCT
TTCGTCTCGCGCGTTTCGGTGATGACGGTGAAAACCTCTGACACATGCAGCTCCCGGAGACGGTCACAGC
TTGTCTGTAAGCGGATGCCGGGAGCAGACAAGCCCGTCAGGGCGCGTCAGCGGGTGTTGGCGGGTGTCGG
GGCTGGCTTAACTATGCGGCATCAGAGCAGATTGTACTGAGAGTGCACCATATGCGGTGCGAAATACCGC
ACAGATGCGTAAGGAGAAAATACCGCATCAGGCGGCCTTAAGGGCCTCGTGATACGCCTATTTTTATAGG
TTAATGTCATGATAATAATGGTTTCTTAGACGTCAGGTGGCACTTTTCGGGGAAATGTGCGCGGAACCCC
TATTTGTTTATTTTTCTAAATACATTCAAATATGTATCCGCTCATGAGACAATAACCCTGATAAATGCTT
CAATAATATTGAAAAAGGAAGAGTATGAGTATTCAACATTTCCGTGTCGCCCTTATTCCCTTTTTTGCGG
CATTTTGCCTTCCTGTTTTTGCTCACCCAGAAACGCTGGTGAAAGTAAAAGATGCTGAAGATCAGTTGGG
TGCACGAGTGGGTTACATCGAACTGGATCTCAACAGCGGTAAGATCCTTGAGAGTTTTCGCCCCGAAGAA
CGTTTTCCAATGATGAGCACTTTTAAAGTTCTGCTATGTGGCGCGGTATTATCCCGTATTGACGCCGGGC
AAGAGCAACTCGGTCGCCGCATACACTATTCTCAGAATGACTTGGTTGAGTACTCACCAGTCACAGAAAA
GCATCTTACGGATGGCATGACAGTAAGAGAATTATGCAGTGCTGCCATAACCATGAGTGATAACACTGCG
GCCAACTTACTTCTGACAACGATCGGAGGACCGAAGGAGCTAACCGCTTTTTTGCACAACATGGGGGATC
ATGTAACTCGCCTTGATCGTTGGGAACCGGAGCTGAATGAAGCCATACCAAACGACGAGCGTGACACCAC
GATGCCTGTAGCAATGGCAACAACGTTGCGCAAACTATTAACTGGCGAACTACTTACTCTAGCTTCCCGG
CAACAATTAATAGACTGGATGGAGGCGGATAAAGTTGCAGGACCACTTCTGCGCTCGGCCCTTCCGGCTG
GCTGGTTTATTGCTGATAAATCTGGAGCCGGTGAGCGTGGGTCTCGCGGTATCATTGCAGCACTGGGGCC
AGATGGTAAGCCCTCCCGTATCGTAGTTATCTACACGACGGGGAGTCAGGCAACTATGGATGAACGAAAT
AGACAGATCGCTGAGATAGGTGCCTCACTGATTAAGCATTGGTAACTGTCAGACCAAGTTTACTCATATA
TACTTTAGATTGATTTAAAACTTCATTTTTAATTTAAAAGGATCTAGGTGAAGATCCTTTTTGATAATCT
CATGACCAAAATCCCTTAACGTGAGTTTTCGTTCCACTGAGCGTCAGACCCCGTAGAAAAGATCAAAGGA
TCTTCTTGAGATCCTTTTTTTCTGCGCGTAATCTGCTGCTTGCAAACAAAAAAACCACCGCTACCAGCGG
TGGTTTGTTTGCCGGATCAAGAGCTACCAACTCTTTTTCCGAAGGTAACTGGCTTCAGCAGAGCGCAGAT
ACCAAATACTGTTCTTCTAGTGTAGCCGTAGTTAGGCCACCACTTCAAGAACTCTGTAGCACCGCCTACA
TACCTCGCTCTGCTAATCCTGTTACCAGTGGCTGCTGCCAGTGGCGATAAGTCGTGTCTTACCGGGTTGG
ACTCAAGACGATAGTTACCGGATAAGGCGCAGCGGTCGGGCTGAACGGGGGGTTCGTGCACACAGCCCAG
CTTGGAGCGAACGACCTACACCGAACTGAGATACCTACAGCGTGAGCTATGAGAAAGCGCCACGCTTCCC
GAAGGGAGAAAGGCGGACAGGTATCCGGTAAGCGGCAGGGTCGGAACAGGAGAGCGCACGAGGGAGCTTC
CAGGGGGAAACGCCTGGTATCTTTATAGTCCTGTCGGGTTTCGCCACCTCTGACTTGAGCGTCGATTTTT
GTGATGCTCGTCAGGGGGGCGGAGCCTATGGAAAAACGCCAGCAACGCGGCCTTTTTACGGTTCCTGGCC
TTTTGCTGGCCTTTTGCTCACATGTTCTTTCCTGCGTTATCCCCTGATTCTGTGGATAACCGTATTACCG
CCTTTGAGTGAGCTGATACCGCTCGCCGCAGCCGAACGACCGAGCGCAGCGAGTCAGTGAGCGAGGAAGC
GGAAGAGCGCCCAATACGCAAACCGCCTCTCCCCGCGCGTTGGCCGATTCATTAATGCAGCTGGCACGAC
AGGTTTCCCGACTGGAAAGCGGGCAGTGAGCGCAACGCAATTAATGTGAGTTAGCTCACTCATTAGGCAC
CCCAGGCTTTACACTTTATGCTTCCGGCTCGTATGTTGTGTGGAATTGTGAGCGGATAACAATT
